>Addgene plasmid #90400 | pLminP_Luc2P_RE55 | addgene full sequence | sequence record 369927 | Addgene NGS Result
AATGTAGTCTTATGCAATACTCTTGTAGTCTTGCAACATGGTAACGATGAGTTAGCAACATGCCTTACAA
GGAGAGAAAAAGCACCGTGCATGCCGATTGGTGGAAGTAAGGTGGTACGATCGTGCCTTATTAGGAAGGC
AACAGACGGGTCTGACATGGATTGGACGAACCACTGAATTGCCGCATTGCAGAGATATTGTATTTAAGTG
CCTAGCTCGATACATAAACGGGTCTCTCTGGTTAGACCAGATCTGAGCCTGGGAGCTCTCTGGCTAACTA
GGGAACCCACTGCTTAAGCCTCAATAAAGCTTGCCTTGAGTGCTTCAAGTAGTGTGTGCCCGTCTGTTGT
GTGACTCTGGTAACTAGAGATCCCTCAGACCCTTTTAGTCAGTGTGGAAAATCTCTAGCAGTGGCGCCCG
AACAGGGACTTGAAAGCGAAAGGGAAACCAGAGGAGCTCTCTCGACGCAGGACTCGGCTTGCTGAAGCGC
GCACGGCAAGAGGCGAGGGGCGGCGACTGGTGAGTACGCCAAAAATTTTGACTAGCGGAGGCTAGAAGGA
GAGAGATGGGTGCGAGAGCGTCAGTATTAAGCGGGGGAGAATTAGATCGCGATGGGAAAAAATTCGGTTA
AGGCCAGGGGGAAAGAAAAAATATAAATTAAAACATATAGTATGGGCAAGCAGGGAGCTAGAACGATTCG
CAGTTAATCCTGGCCTGTTAGAAACATCAGAAGGCTGTAGACAAATACTGGGACAGCTACAACCATCCCT
TCAGACAGGATCAGAAGAACTTAGATCATTATATAATACAGTAGCAACCCTCTATTGTGTGCATCAAAGG
ATAGAGATAAAAGACACCAAGGAAGCTTTAGACAAGATAGAGGAAGAGCAAAACAAAAGTAAGACCACCG
CACAGCAAGCGGCCGCTGATCTTCAGACCTGGAGGAGGAGATATGAGGGACAATTGGAGAAGTGAATTAT
ATAAATATAAAGTAGTAAAAATTGAACCATTAGGAGTAGCACCCACCAAGGCAAAGAGAAGAGTGGTGCA
GAGAGAAAAAAGAGCAGTGGGAATAGGAGCTTTGTTCCTTGGGTTCTTGGGAGCAGCAGGAAGCACTATG
GGCGCAGCGTCAATGACGCTGACGGTACAGGCCAGACAATTATTGTCTGGTATAGTGCAGCAGCAGAACA
ATTTGCTGAGGGCTATTGAGGCGCAACAGCATCTGTTGCAACTCACAGTCTGGGGCATCAAGCAGCTCCA
GGCAAGAATCCTGGCTGTGGAAAGATACCTAAAGGATCAACAGCTCCTGGGGATTTGGGGTTGCTCTGGA
AAACTCATTTGCACCACTGCTGTGCCTTGGAATGCTAGTTGGAGTAATAAATCTCTGGAACAGATTTGGA
ATCACACGACCTGGATGGAGTGGGACAGAGAAATTAACAATTACACAAGCTTAATACACTCCTTAATTGA
AGAATCGCAAAACCAGCAAGAAAAGAATGAACAAGAATTATTGGAATTAGATAAATGGGCAAGTTTGTGG
AATTGGTTTAACATAACAAATTGGCTGTGGTATATAAAATTATTCATAATGATAGTAGGAGGCTTGGTAG
GTTTAAGAATAGTTTTTGCTGTACTTTCTATAGTGAATAGAGTTAGGCAGGGATATTCACCATTATCGTT
TCAGACCCACCTCCCAACCCCGAGGGGACCCGACAGGCCCGAAGGAATAGAAGAAGAAGGTGGAGAGAGA
GACAGAGACAGATCCATTCGATTAGTGAACGGATCTCGACGGTATCGGTTAACTTTTAAAAGAAAAGGGG
GGATTGGGGGGTACAGTGCAGGGGAAAGAATAGTAGACATAATAGCAACAGACATACAAACTAAAGAATT
ACAAAAACAAATTACAAAAATTCAAAATTTTATCGATCGCACCAGCGTGTGGATCGGCATTCCCGGACTT
TCCGGTATTACCGGATTTCCCGGGCTTCCCGGCATTCCGGCATTCCGATCCGAGAACAGATCTGGCCTCG
GCGGCCAAGCTTAGACACTAGAGGGTATATAATGGAAGCTCGACTTCCAGCTTGGCAATCCGGTACTGTT
GGTAAAGCCACCATGGAAGATGCCAAAAACATTAAGAAGGGCCCAGCGCCATTCTACCCACTCGAAGACG
GGACCGCCGGCGAGCAGCTGCACAAAGCCATGAAGCGCTACGCCCTGGTGCCCGGCACCATCGCCTTTAC
CGACGCACATATCGAGGTGGACATTACCTACGCCGAGTACTTCGAGATGAGCGTTCGGCTGGCAGAAGCT
ATGAAGCGCTATGGGCTGAATACAAACCATCGGATCGTGGTGTGCAGCGAGAATAGCTTGCAGTTCTTCA
TGCCCGTGTTGGGTGCCCTGTTCATCGGTGTGGCTGTGGCCCCAGCTAACGACATCTACAACGAGCGCGA
GCTGCTGAACAGCATGGGCATCAGCCAGCCCACCGTCGTATTCGTGAGCAAGAAAGGGCTGCAAAAGATC
CTCAACGTGCAAAAGAAGCTACCGATCATACAAAAGATCATCATCATGGATAGCAAGACCGACTACCAGG
GCTTCCAAAGCATGTACACCTTCGTGACTTCCCATTTGCCACCCGGCTTCAACGAGTACGACTTCGTGCC
CGAGAGCTTCGACCGGGACAAAACCATCGCCCTGATCATGAACAGTAGTGGCAGTACCGGATTGCCCAAG
GGCGTAGCCCTACCGCACCGCACCGCTTGTGTCCGATTCAGTCATGCCCGCGACCCCATCTTCGGCAACC
AGATCATCCCCGACACCGCTATCCTCAGCGTGGTGCCATTTCACCACGGCTTCGGCATGTTCACCACGCT
GGGCTACTTGATCTGCGGCTTTCGGGTCGTGCTCATGTACCGCTTCGAGGAGGAGCTATTCTTGCGCAGC
TTGCAAGACTATAAGATTCAATCTGCCCTGCTGGTGCCCACACTATTTAGCTTCTTCGCTAAGAGCACTC
TCATCGACAAGTACGACCTAAGCAACTTGCACGAGATCGCCAGCGGCGGGGCGCCGCTCAGCAAGGAGGT
AGGTGAGGCCGTGGCCAAACGCTTCCACCTACCAGGCATCCGCCAGGGCTACGGCCTGACAGAAACAACC
AGCGCCATTCTGATCACCCCCGAAGGGGACGACAAGCCTGGCGCAGTAGGCAAGGTGGTGCCCTTCTTCG
AGGCTAAGGTGGTGGACTTGGACACCGGTAAGACACTGGGTGTGAACCAGCGCGGCGAGCTGTGCGTCCG
TGGCCCCATGATCATGAGCGGCTACGTTAACAACCCCGAGGCTACAAACGCTCTCATCGACAAGGACGGC
TGGCTGCACAGCGGCGACATCGCCTACTGGGACGAGGACGAGCACTTCTTCATCGTGGACCGGCTGAAGA
GCCTGATCAAATACAAGGGCTACCAGGTAGCCCCAGCCGAACTGGAGAGCATCCTGCTGCAACACCCCAA
CATCTTCGACGCCGGGGTCGCCGGCCTGCCCGACGACGATGCCGGCGAGCTGCCCGCCGCAGTCGTCGTG
CTGGAACACGGTAAAACCATGACCGAGAAGGAGATCGTGGACTATGTGGCCAGCCAGGTTACAACCGCCA
AGAAGCTGCGCGGTGGTGTTGTGTTCGTGGACGAGGTGCCTAAAGGACTGACCGGCAAGTTGGACGCCCG
CAAGATCCGCGAGATTCTCATTAAGGCCAAGAAGGGCGGCAAGATCGCCGTGAATTCTCACGGCTTCCCT
CCCGAGGTGGAGGAGCAGGCCGCCGGCACCCTGCCCATGAGCTGCGCCCAGGAGAGCGGCATGGATAGAC
ACCCTGCTGCTTGCGCCAGCGCCAGGATCAACGTCTAAGGCCGCGACTCTAGAACGCGTCACTGCGGCTC
ACATTGGTGCGTTCAGGACTACAGACATCAGCGCGTACCGGTTAGTAATGATCGACAATCAACCTCTGGA
TTACAAAATTTGTGAAAGATTGACTGGTATTCTTAACTATGTTGCTCCTTTTACGCTATGTGGATACGCT
GCTTTAATGCCTTTGTATCATGCTATTGCTTCCCGTATGGCTTTCATTTTCTCCTCCTTGTATAAATCCT
GGTTGCTGTCTCTTTATGAGGAGTTGTGGCCCGTTGTCAGGCAACGTGGCGTGGTGTGCACTGTGTTTGC
TGACGCAACCCCCACTGGTTGGGGCATTGCCACCACCTGTCAGCTCCTTTCCGGGACTTTCGCTTTCCCC
CTCCCTATTGCCACGGCGGAACTCATCGCCGCCTGCCTTGCCCGCTGCTGGACAGGGGCTCGGCTGTTGG
GCACTGACAATTCCGTGGTGTTGTCGGGGAAGCTGACGTCCTTTCCATGGCTGCTCGCCTGTGTTGCCAC
CTGGATTCTGCGCGGGACGTCCTTCTGCTACGTCCCTTCGGCCCTCAATCCAGCGGACCTTCCTTCCCGC
GGCCTGCTGCCGGCTCTGCGGCCTCTTCCGCGTCTTCGCCTTCGCCCTCAGACGAGTCGGATCTCCCTTT
GGGCCGCCTCCCCGCCTGGCGATGGTACCGGTGTGGAAAGTCCCCAGGCTCCCCAGCAGGCAGAAGTATG
CAAAGCATGCATCTCAATTAGTCAGCAACCAGGTGTGGAAAGTCCCCAGGCTCCCCAGCAGGCAGAAGTA
TGCAAAGCATGCATCTCAATTAGTCAGCAACCATAGTCCCGCCCCTAACTCCGCCCATCCCGCCCCTAAC
TCCGCCCAGTTCCGCCCATTCTCCGCCCCATGGCTGACTAATTTTTTTTATTTATGCAGAGGCCGAGGCC
GCCTCTGCCTCTGAGCTATTCCAGAAGTAGTGAGGAGGCTTTTTTGGAGGCCTAGGCTTTTGCAAAAAGC
TCCCGGGAGCTTGTATATCCATTTTCGGATCTGATCAGCACCTAGCATGGTGAGCAAGGGCGAGGAGCTG
TTCACCGGGGTGGTGCCCATCCTGGTCGAGCTGGACGGCGACGTAAACGGCCACAAGTTCAGCGTGTCCG
GCGAGGGCGAGGGCGATGCCACCTACGGCAAGCTGACCCTGAAGTTCATCTGCACCACCGGCAAGCTGCC
CGTGCCCTGGCCCACCCTCGTGACCACCTTCACCTACGGCGTGCAGTGCTTCGCCCGCTACCCCGACCAC
ATGAAGCAGCACGACTTCTTCAAGTCCGCCATGCCCGAAGGCTACGTCCAGGAGCGCACCATCTTCTTCA
AGGACGACGGCAACTACAAGACCCGCGCCGAGGTGAAGTTCGAGGGCGACACCCTGGTGAACCGCATCGA
GCTGAAGGGCATCGACTTCAAGGAGGACGGCAACATCCTGGGGCACAAGCTGGAGTACAACTACAACAGC
CACAAGGTCTATATCACCGCCGACAAGCAGAAGAACGGCATCAAGGTGAACTTCAAGACCCGCCACAACA
TCGAGGACGGCAGCGTGCAGCTCGCCGACCACTACCAGCAGAACACCCCCATCGGCGACGGCCCCGTGCT
GCTGCCCGACAACCACTACCTGAGCACCCAGTCCGCCCTGAGCAAAGACCCCAACGAGAAGCGCGATCAC
ATGGTCCTGCTGGAGTTCGTGACCGCCGCCGGGATCACTCTCGGCATGGACGAGCTGTACAAGTAAGGTA
CCTTTAAGACCAATGACTTACAAGGCAGCTGTAGATCTTAGCCACTTTTTAAAAGAAAAGGGGGGACTGG
AAGGGCTAATTCACTCCCAACGAAGACAAGATCTGCTTTTTGCTTGTACTGGGTCTCTCTGGTTAGACCA
GATCTGAGCCTGGGAGCTCTCTGGCTAACTAGGGAACCCACTGCTTAAGCCTCAATAAAGCTTGCCTTGA
GTGCTTCAAGTAGTGTGTGCCCGTCTGTTGTGTGACTCTGGTAACTAGAGATCCCTCAGACCCTTTTAGT
CAGTGTGGAAAATCTCTAGCAGTAGTAGTTCATGTCATCTTATTATTCAGTATTTATAACTTGCAAAGAA
ATGAATATCAGAGAGTGAGAGGAACTTGTTTATTGCAGCTTATAATGGTTACAAATAAAGCAATAGCATC
ACAAATTTCACAAATAAAGCATTTTTTTCACTGCATTCTAGTTGTGGTTTGTCCAAACTCATCAATGTAT
CTTATCATGTCTGGCTCTAGCTATCCCGCCCCTAACTCCGCCCATCCCGCCCCTAACTCCGCCCAGTTCC
GCCCATTCTCCGCCCCATGGCTGACTAATTTTTTTTATTTATGCAGAGGCCGAGGCCGCCTCGGCCTCTG
AGCTATTCCAGAAGTAGTGAGGAGGCTTTTTTGGAGGCCTAGGGACGTACCCAATTCGCCCTATAGTGAG
TCGTATTACGCGCGCTCACTGGCCGTCGTTTTACAACGTCGTGACTGGGAAAACCCTGGCGTTACCCAAC
TTAATCGCCTTGCAGCACATCCCCCTTTCGCCAGCTGGCGTAATAGCGAAGAGGCCCGCACCGATCGCCC
TTCCCAACAGTTGCGCAGCCTGAATGGCGAATGGG
[124 nt withheld, positions 6546-6669]
C
[91 nt withheld, positions 6671-6761]
A
[49 nt withheld, positions 6763-6811]
CCTTTGACGTTGGAGTCCACGTTCTTT
[37 nt withheld, positions 6839-6875]
ACCCTATCTCGGTCTATTCTTTTGATTTATAAGGGATTTTGCCGATTTCGGCCTATTGGTTAAAAAATGA
GCTGATTTAACAAAAATTTAACGCGAATTTTAACAAAATATTAACGCTTACAATTTAGGTGGCACTTTTC
GGGGAAATGTGCGCGGAACCCCTATTTGTTTATTTTTCTAAATACATTCAAATATGTATCCGCTCATGAG
ACAATAACCCTGATAAATGCTTCAATAATATTGAAAAAGGAAGAGTATGAGTATTCAACATTTCCGTGTC
GCCCTTATTCCCTTTTTTGCGGCATTTTGCCTTCCTGTTTTTGCTCACCCAGAAACGCTGGTGAAAGTAA
AAGATGCTGAAGATCAGTTGGGTGCACGAGTGGGTTACATCGAACTGGATCTCAACAGCGGTAAGATCCT
TGAGAGTTTTCGCCCCGAAGAACGTTTTCCAATGATGAGCACTTTTAAAGTTCTGCTATGTGGCGCGGTA
TTATCCCGTATTGACGCCGGGCAAGAGCAACTCGGTCGCCGCATACACTATTCTCAGAATGACTTGGTTG
AGTACTCACCAGTCACAGAAAAGCATCTTACGGATGGCATGACAGTAAGAGAATTATGCAGTGCTGCCAT
AACCATGAGTGATAACACTGCGGCCAACTTACTTCTGACAACGATCGGAGGACCGAAGGAGCTAACCGCT
TTTTTGCACAACATGGGGGATCATGTAACTCGCCTTGATCGTTGGGAACCGGAGCTGAATGAAGCCATAC
CAAACGACGAGCGTGACACCACGATGCCTGTAGCAATGGCAACAACGTTGCGCAAACTATTAACTGGCGA
ACTACTTACTCTAGCTTCCCGGCAACAATTAATAGACTGGATGGAGGCGGATAAAGTTGCAGGACCACTT
CTGCGCTCGGCCCTTCCGGCTGGCTGGTTTATTGCTGATAAATCTGGAGCCGGTGAGCGTGGGTCTCGCG
GTATCATTGCAGCACTGGGGCCAGATGGTAAGCCCTCCCGTATCGTAGTTATCTACACGACGGGGAGTCA
GGCAACTATGGATGAACGAAATAGACAGATCGCTGAGATAGGTGCCTCACTGATTAAGCATTGGTAACTG
TCAGACCAAGTTTACTCATATATACTTTAGATTGATTTAAAACTTCATTTTTAATTTAAAAGGATCTAGG
TGAAGATCCTTTTTGATAATCTCATGACCAAAATCCCTTAACGTGAGTTTTCGTTCCACTGAGCGTCAGA
CCCCGTAGAAAAGATCAAAGGATCTTCTTGAGATCCTTTTTTTCTGCGCGTAATCTGCTGCTTGCAAACA
AAAAAACCACCGCTACCAGCGGTGGTTTGTTTGCCGGATCAAGAGCTACCAACTCTTTTTCCGAAGGTAA
CTGGCTTCAGCAGAGCGCAGATACCAAATACTGTTCTTCTAGTGTAGCCGTAGTTAGGCCACCACTTCAA
GAACTCTGTAGCACCGCCTACATACCTCGCTCTGCTAATCCTGTTACCAGTGGCTGCTGCCAGTGGCGAT
AAGTCGTGTCTTACCGGGTTGGACTCAAGACGATAGTTACCGGATAAGGCGCAGCGGTCGGGCTGAACGG
GGGGTTCGTGCACACAGCCCAGCTTGGAGCGAACGACCTACACCGAACTGAGATACCTACAGCGTGAGCT
ATGAGAAAGCGCCACGCTTCCCGAAGGGAGAAAGGCGGACAGGTATCCGGTAAGCGGCAGGGTCGGAACA
GGAGAGCGCACGAGGGAGCTTCCAGGGGGAAACGCCTGGTATCTTTATAGTCCTGTCGGGTTTCGCCACC
TCTGACTTGAGCGTCGATTTTTGTGATGCTCGTCAGGGGGGCGGAGCCTATGGAAAAACGCCAGCAACGC
GGCCTTTTTACGGTTCCTGGCCTTTTGCTGGCCTTTTGCTCACATGTTCTTTCCTGCGTTATCCCCTGAT
TCTGTGGATAACCGTATTACCGCCTTTGAGTGAGCTGATACCGCTCGCCGCAGCCGAACGACCGAGCGCA
GCGAGTCAGTGAGCGAGGAAGCGGAAGAGCGCCCAATACGCAAACCGCCTCTCCCCGCGCGTTGGCCGAT
TCATTAATGCAGCTGGCACGACAGGTTTCCCGACTGGAAAGCGGGCAGTGAGCGCAACGCAATTAATGTG
AGTTAGCTCACTCATTAGGCACCCCAGGCTTTACACTTTATGCTTCCGGCTCGTATGTTGTGTGGAATTG
TGAGCGGATAACAATTTCACACAGGAAACAGCTATGACCATGATTACGCCAAGCGCGCAATTAACCCTCA
CTAAAGGGAACAAAAGCTGGAGCTGCAAGCTT
Features (pLannotate 1.2.2; 28 found; start..end, strand, type, name):
      3..229     +  promoter       RSV promoter: Rous sarcoma virus enhancer/promoter
    230..410     +  LTR            5' LTR (truncated): truncated 5' long terminal repeat (LTR) from HIV-1
    457..582     +  misc_feature   HIV-1 Ψ: packaging signal of human immunodeficiency virus type 1
    566..929     +  CDS            HIV-1 gag (fragment): gag protein from human immunodeficiency virus 1; gag
   1075..1308    +  misc_feature   RRE: The Rev response element (RRE) of HIV-1 allows for Rev-dependent mRNA export from the nucleus to the cytoplasm.
   1685..1785    +  CDS            Rev (fragment): human immunodeficiency virus 1 (HIV-1) Rev protein; rev; enhances nuclear export of unspliced and incompletely spliced viral mRNAs
   1804..1921    +  misc_feature   cPPT/CTS: central polypurine tract and central termination sequence of HIV-1
   2049..2080    +  promoter       minP: minimal TATA-box promoter with low basal activity
   2113..3762    +  CDS            luciferase: firefly luciferase synthetic luc2 version of the luciferase gene
   3766..3885    +  CDS            hPEST: PEST degradation sequence from mouse ornithine decarboxylase human codon-optimized
   3977..4565    +  misc_feature   WPRE: woodchuck hepatitis virus posttranscriptional regulatory element
   4580..4896    +  promoter       SV40 promoter: SV40 enhancer and early promoter
   4947..5666    +  CDS            EmGFP: Emerald GFP mammalian codon-optimized
   5665..5736    +  CDS            nef (fragment): NEF_HV1Z2 - Experimental evidence at protein level: Swiss-Prot protein existence level 1. Extracellular Nef protein targets CD4(+) T-lymphocytes for apoptosis by interacting with CXCR4 surface receptors. From Human immunodeficiency virus type 1 group M subtype D (isolate Z2/CDC-Z34) (HIV-1).
   5738..5971    +  LTR            3' LTR (ΔU3): self-inactivating 3' long terminal repeat (LTR) from HIV-1
   6043..6164    +  polyA_signal   SV40 poly(A) signal: SV40 polyadenylation signal
   6204..6339    +  rep_origin     SV40 ori: SV40 origin of replication
   6360..6378    -  promoter       T7 promoter: promoter for bacteriophage T7 RNA polymerase
   6386..6541    +  CDS            lacZα (fragment): LacZα fragment of β-galactosidase; lacZ fragment
   6546..6974    +  rep_origin     f1 ori (sequence partly withheld): f1 bacteriophage origin of replication; arrow indicates direction of (+) strand synthesis
   7027..7131    +  promoter       AmpR promoter: bla
   7132..7992    +  CDS            AmpR: β-lactamase; bla; confers resistance to ampicillin, carbenicillin, and related antibiotics
   8163..8751    +  rep_origin     ori: high-copy-number ColE1/pMB1/pBR322/pUC origin of replication
   8934..9026    +  CDS            lacI (fragment): lac repressor; lacI; The lac repressor binds to the lac operator to inhibit transcription in E. coli. This inhibition can be relieved by adding lactose or isopropyl-β-D-thiogalactopyranoside (IPTG).
   9039..9060    +  protein_bind   CAP binding site: CAP binding activates transcription in the presence of cAMP. E. coli catabolite activator protein
   9075..9105    +  promoter       lac promoter: promoter for the E. coli lac operon
   9113..9129    +  protein_bind   lac operator: The lac repressor binds to the lac operator to inhibit transcription in E. coli. This inhibition can be relieved by adding lactose or isopropyl-β-D-thiogalactopyranoside (IPTG). lac repressor encoded by lacI
   9174..9192    +  promoter       T3 promoter: promoter for bacteriophage T3 RNA polymerase
