[The description below was written by a language model from this plasmid's Addgene catalogue record and pLannotate feature annotations shown in this document.]
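Description:
pLminP_Luc2P_RE55 is a lentiviral transcriptional reporter built on the pLenti7.3 backbone and designed to read out c-Rel/NF-κB pathway activity. It is maintained in E. coli through a high-copy ColE1/pUC-type origin with ampicillin selection (AmpR), and also carries an f1 origin and remnants of a lac/T7/T3 cloning region. The viral portion has a third-generation, self-inactivating layout: an RSV promoter drives a truncated HIV-1 5' LTR, followed by the Ψ packaging signal with a gag fragment, the RRE for Rev-dependent export of the genomic RNA, the cPPT/CTS, and a ΔU3 3' LTR followed by an SV40 poly(A) signal. An SV40 origin lies outside the LTRs.

The reporter cassette sits downstream of the cPPT. The catalogue lists the promoter as "CREL", and the feature table shows a minimal TATA-box promoter (minP) with low basal activity. The c-Rel response element itself is not annotated, but presumably occupies the unannotated stretch just upstream of minP. This arrangement makes transcription depend on factor binding to the response element. It drives synthetic firefly luciferase (luc2) fused to an hPEST degradation sequence, i.e. Luc2P, a destabilised luciferase whose short half-life lets the signal track changes in promoter activity more closely; this portion derives from the Promega pGL4.29 reporter. A WPRE follows to enhance transcript expression. A separate SV40 promoter expresses Emerald GFP constitutively, which serves as the marker for identifying or sorting transduced cells, as there is no drug-resistance marker for mammalian cells.

The sequenced record is slightly shorter (9,217 nt) than the stated total size. The construct's name and associated publication suggest that it belongs to a series of response-element reporters for inferring pathway activity.
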