Addgene plasmid #90400: pLminP_Luc2P_RE55
Purpose: C-REL - NFkB gene reporter
Depositing lab: Ramnik Xavier. Depositing organization: Broad Institute. Publication: Simultaneous Pathway Activity Inference and Gene Expression Analysis Using RNA Sequencing. O'Connell DJ, Kolde R, Sooknah M, Graham DB, Sundberg TB, Latorre IJ, Mikkelsen TS, Xavier RJ. Cell Syst. 2016 May 25;2(5):323-34. doi: 10.1016/j.cels.2016.04.011. Epub 2016 May 19. PubMed 27211859.
Backbone
  Vector backbone: pLenti7.3
  Backbone manufacturer: Thermo Fisher
  Backbone size w/o insert (bp): 7251
  Total vector size (bp): 9293
  Vector type: Lentiviral
  Selectable markers: eGFP
Growth in bacteria
  Bacterial resistance: Ampicillin, 100 μg/mL
  Growth temperature: 37°C
  Growth strain: NEB Stable
  Copy number: High Copy
Gene/Insert
  Gene/Insert name: Firefly luciferase (alt name: Luc2P)
  Species: P. pyralis
  Insert size (bp): 1776
  Promoter: CREL
  Cloning method: Gibson Cloning
  Sequencing primers: 5′ GGTACAGTGCAGGGGAAAGA
Resource information
  A portion of this plasmid was derived from a plasmid made by: pGL4.29 reporter vector (Promega)
Terms and licenses: Academic/Nonprofit Terms; Industry Terms: Not Available to Industry
How to cite: pLminP_Luc2P_RE55 was a gift from Ramnik Xavier (Addgene plasmid # 90400 ; http://n2t.net/addgene:90400 ; RRID:Addgene_90400)
